>Addgene plasmid #242438 | AGG1829 OpIE2-Bn | addgene full sequence | sequence record 487565 | Addgene NGS Result
CATGATGATAAACAATGTATGGTGCTAATGTTGCTTCAACAACAATTCTGTTGAACTGTGTTTTCATGTT
TGCCAACAAGCACCTTTATACTCGGTGGCCTCCCCACCACCAACTTTTTTGCACTGCAAAAAAACACGCT
TTTGCACGCGGGCCCATACATAGTACAAACTCTACGTTTCGTAGACTATTTTACATAAATAGTCTACACC
GTTGTATACGCTCCAAATACACTACCACACATTGAACCTTTTTGCAGTGCAAAAAAGTACGTGTCGGCAG
TCACGTAGGCCGGCCTTATCGGGTCGCGTCCTGTCACGTACGAATCACATTATCGGACCGGACGAGTGTT
GTCTTATCGTGACAGGACGCCAGCTTCCTGTGTTGCTAACCGCAGCCGGACGCAACTCCTTATCGGAACA
GGACGCGCCTCCATATCAGCCGCGCGTTATCTCATGCGCGTGACCGGACACGAGGCGCCCGTCCCGCTTA
TCGCGCCTATAAATACAGCCCGCAACGATCTGGTAAACACAGTTGAACAGCATCTGTTCCTGCAGAAGTT
GGTCGTGAGGCACTGGGCAGGTAAGTATCAAGGTTACAAGACAGGTTTAAGGAGACCAATAGAAACTGGG
CTTGTCGAGACAGAGAAGACTCTTGCGTTTCTGATAGGCACCTATTGGTCTTACTGACATCCACTTTGCC
TTTCTCTCCACAGGTGTCCACTCCCAGTTCAATTACAGCTCTTAAGGCTAGAGTACTTAATACGACTCAC
TATAGGCTAGCCACCATGGCCCAGGTTATCAACACCTTCGATGGAGTGGCCGATTACCTGCAGACCTACC
ACAAGCTGCCGGATAACTACATCACCAAGTCGGAAGCCCAGGCCCTGGGATGGGTGGCCTCGAAGGGAAA
CCTGGCCGATGTGGCCCCGGGAAAGTCGATCGGAGGAGATATCTTCTCGAACCGTGAAGGAAAGCTGCCG
GGAAAGTCGGGACGTACCTGGCGTGAAGTAAGAGGAGATCTTGACTAAGTAGATTTATGGCGCAACGCTA
TCACAGGAACATAACTGACATAATCTAGACGCGTTACTAACTGGCACCTCTTCTTTTTTTTTGATATCCT
GCAGGCCGATATCAACTACACCTCGGGATTCCGTAACTCGGATCGTATCCTGTACTCGTCGGATTGGCTG
ATCTACAAGACCACCGATCACTACCAGACCTTCACCAAGATCCGTGGAGCCGGAGGAAAGCCGATCCCGA
ACCCGCTGCTGGGACTGGATTCGACCTAAACTAGTTGATCATAATCAGCCATACCACATTTGTAGAGGTT
TTACTTGCTTTAAAAAACCTCCCACACCTCCCCCTGAACCTGAAACATAAAATGAATGCAATTGTTGTTG
TTAACTTGTTTATTGCAGCTTATAATGGTTACAAATAAAGCAATAGCATCACAAATTTCACAAATAAAGC
ATTTTTTTCACTGCATTCTAGTTGTGGTTTGTCCAAACTCATCAATGTATCTTACAGGCTAGGTGGAGGC
TCAGTGATGATAAGTCTGCGATGGTGGATGCATGTGTCATGGTCATAGCTGTTTCCTGTGTGAAATTGTT
ATCCGCTCAGAGGGCACAATCCTATTCCGCGCTATCCGACAATCTCCAAGACATTAGGTGGAGTTCAGTT
CGGCGTATGGCATATGTCGCTGGAAAGAACATGTGAGCAAAAGGCCAGCAAAAGGCCAGGAACCGTAAAA
AGGCCGCGTTGCTGGCGTTTTTCCATAGGCTCCGCCCCCCTGACGAGCATCACAAAAATCGACGCTCAAG
TCAGAGGTGGCGAAACCCGACAGGACTATAAAGATACCAGGCGTTTCCCCCTGGAAGCTCCCTCGTGCGC
TCTCCTGTTCCGACCCTGCCGCTTACCGGATACCTGTCCGCCTTTCTCCCTTCGGGAAGCGTGGCGCTTT
CTCATAGCTCACGCTGTAGGTATCTCAGTTCGGTGTAGGTCGTTCGCTCCAAGCTGGGCTGTGTGCACGA
ACCCCCCGTTCAGCCCGACCGCTGCGCCTTATCCGGTAACTATCGTCTTGAGTCCAACCCGGTAAGACAC
GACTTATCGCCACTGGCAGCAGCCACTGGTAACAGGATTAGCAGAGCGAGGTATGTAGGCGGTGCTACAG
AGTTCTTGAAGTGGTGGCCTAACTACGGCTACACTAGAAGAACAGTATTTGGTATCTGCGCTCTGCTGAA
GCCAGTTACCTTCGGAAAAAGAGTTGGTAGCTCTTGATCCGGCAAACAAACCACCGCTGGTAGCGGTGGT
TTTTTTGTTTGCAAGCAGCAGATTACGCGCAGAAAAAAAGGATCTCAAGAAGATCCTTTGATCTTTTCTA
CGGGGTCTGACGCTCTATTCAACAAAGCCGCCGTCCCGTCAAGTCAGCGTAAATGGGTAGGGGGCTTCAA
ATCGTCCTCGTGATACCAATTCGGAGCCTGCTTTTTTGTACAAACTTGTTGATAATGGCAATTCAAGGAT
CTTCACCTAGATCCTTTTAAATTAAAAATGAAGTTTTAAATCAATCTAAAGTATATATGAGTAAACTTGG
TCTGACAGTTACCAATGCTTAATCAGTGAGGCACCTATCTCAGCGATCTGTCTATTTCGTTCATCCATAG
TTGCCTGACTCCCCGTCGTGTAGATAACTACGATACGGGAGGGCTTACCATCTGGCCCCAGTGCTGCAAT
GATACCGCGAGAGCCACGCTCACCGGCTCCAGATTTATCAGCAATAAACCAGCCAGCCGGAAGGGCCGAG
CGCAGAAGTGGTCCTGCAACTTTATCCGCCTCCATCCAGTCTATTAATTGTTGCCGGGAAGCTAGAGTAA
GTAGTTCGCCAGTTAATAGTTTGCGCAACGTTGTTGCCATTGCTACAGGCATCGTGGTGTCACGCTCGTC
GTTTGGTATGGCTTCATTCAGCTCCGGTTCCCAACGATCAAGGCGAGTTACATGATCCCCCATGTTGTGC
AAAAAAGCGGTTAGCTCCTTCGGTCCTCCGATCGTTGTCAGAAGTAAGTTGGCCGCAGTGTTATCACTCA
TGGTTATGGCAGCACTGCATAATTCTCTTACTGTCATGCCATCCGTAAGATGCTTTTCTGTGACTGGTGA
GTACTCAACCAAGTCATTCTGAGAATAGTGTATGCGGCGACCGAGTTGCTCTTGCCCGGCGTCAATACGG
GATAATACCGCGCCACATAGCAGAACTTTAAAAGTGCTCATCATTGGAAAACGTTCTTCGGGGCGAAAAC
TCTCAAGGATCTTACCGCTGTTGAGATCCAGTTCGATGTAACCCACTCGTGCACCCAACTGATCTTCAGC
ATCTTTTACTTTCACCAGCGTTTCTGGGTGAGCAAAAACAGGAAGGCAAAATGCCGCAAAAAAGGGAATA
AGGGCGACACGGAAATGTTGAATACTCATACTCTTCCTTTTTCAATATTATTGAAGCATTTATCAGGGTT
ATTGTCTCATGAGCGGATACATATTTGAATGTATTTAGAAAAATAAACAAATAGGGGTTCCGCGCACATT
TCCCCGAAAAGTGCCAGATACCTGAAACAAAACCCATCGTACGGCCAAGGAAGTCTCCAATAACTGTGAT
CCACCACAAGCGCCAGGGTTTTCCCAGTCACGACGTTGTAAAACGACGGCCAGTCATGCATAATCCGCAC
GCATCTGGAATAAGGAAGTGCCATTCCGCCTGACCT
Features (pLannotate 1.2.2; 11 found; start..end, strand, type, name):
      1..548     +  promoter       OpIE-2 promoter: immediate-early gene 2 from the Orgyia pseudotsugata multicapsid nucleopolyhedrovirus; strong constitutive baculovirus promoter for insect cell expression
    581..713     +  intron         chimeric intron: chimera between introns from human β-globin and immunoglobulin heavy chain genes
    758..776     +  promoter       T7 promoter: promoter for bacteriophage T7 RNA polymerase
    783..1235    +  CDS            RN_BACIN (fragment): Experimental evidence at protein level: Swiss-Prot protein existence level 1. This is a purine-specific ribonuclease. From Bacillus intermedius.
   1296..1380    +  CDS            large T antigen (fragment): large T antigen from SV40 (simian virus 40)
   1403..1524    +  polyA_signal   SV40 poly(A) signal: SV40 polyadenylation signal
   1770..2358    -  rep_origin     ori: high-copy-number ColE1/pMB1/pBR322/pUC origin of replication
   2475..2499    -  protein_bind   attB1: mutant version of attB; recombination site for the Gateway® BP reaction BP Clonase™
   2599..3459    -  CDS            AmpR: β-lactamase; bla; confers resistance to ampicillin, carbenicillin, and related antibiotics
   3460..3564    -  promoter       AmpR promoter: bla
   3651..3694    -  CDS            lacZα (fragment): LacZα fragment of β-galactosidase; lacZ fragment
