[The description below was written by a language model from this plasmid's Addgene catalogue record and pLannotate feature annotations shown in this document.]
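Description:
AGG1829 OpIE2-Bn is a small (about 3.7 kb) insect expression plasmid built by gene synthesis in the pTwist-Amp backbone. It is propagated in E. coli as a high-copy plasmid through a ColE1/pUC-type origin of replication and selected with ampicillin via the β-lactamase (AmpR) gene and its native promoter. A short attB1-like site and a lacZα fragment are also annotated in the backbone; these appear to be vector remnants rather than functional parts of the design.

The payload is a single expression cassette for barnase, the secreted ribonuclease of Bacillus amyloliquefaciens, which is highly cytotoxic when expressed inside cells unless neutralised by its specific inhibitor barstar. Transcription is driven by the OpIE2 promoter, the immediate-early 2 promoter of the Orgyia pseudotsugata nucleopolyhedrovirus, which gives strong constitutive expression in insect cells without needing other baculoviral factors. Downstream of the promoter lie a chimeric β-globin/immunoglobulin intron and a T7 promoter, followed by the ribonuclease coding sequence. The automated annotation labels this as a fragment matching the related Bacillus intermedius RNase, a homology-based call, whereas the catalogue entry identifies the insert as barnase. The cassette ends with SV40-derived sequence, comprising a short large T antigen fragment and the SV40 polyadenylation signal.

According to the associated publication title, the plasmid belongs to work adapting the barnase-barstar system for genetic biocontrol of the mosquito Aedes aegypti. It plausibly provides constitutive expression of the toxic effector in insect cells, though the record does not detail specific assays.
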