Addgene plasmid #242438: AGG1829 OpIE2-Bn
Purpose: Insect OpIE2 promoter expressing barnase
Depositing lab: Luke Alphey. Depositing organization: University of York. Publication: Harnessing the highly adaptable barnase-barstar system for genetic biocontrol of Aedes aegypti. Nevard K, Ang JXD, Anderson MAE, Gonzalez E, Shackleford L, Alphey L. Commun Biol. 2025 Aug 4;8(1):1154. doi: 10.1038/s42003-025-08588-6. PubMed 40760041.
Backbone
  Vector backbone: pTwist-Amp
  Backbone manufacturer: Twist Bioscience
  Vector type: Insect Expression
Growth in bacteria
  Bacterial resistance: Ampicillin, 100 μg/mL
  Growth temperature: 37°C
  Growth strain: DH5alpha
  Copy number: High Copy
Gene/Insert
  Gene/Insert name: Barnase
  Species: Bacillus amyloliquefaciens
  Insert size (bp): 504
  Entrez Gene: J5X95_RS06160 (a.k.a. J5X95_RS06160, J5X95_06160)
  Promoter: OpIE2
  Cloning method: Gene Synthesis
  Sequencing primers: 5′ M13F - CGCCAGGGTTTTCCCAGTCACGAC
Terms and licenses: Academic/Nonprofit Terms; Industry Terms: Not Available to Industry
How to cite: AGG1829 OpIE2-Bn was a gift from Luke Alphey (Addgene plasmid # 242438 ; http://n2t.net/addgene:242438 ; RRID:Addgene_242438)
